Addgene plasmid #128920: JB26
Purpose: mammalian expression, proximity labelling, mitochondrial relocalisation
Depositing lab: Sean Munro. Depositing organization: MRC Laboratory of Molecular Biology. Publication: In vivo identification of GTPase interactors by mitochondrial relocalization and proximity biotinylation. Gillingham AK, Bertram J, Begum F, Munro S. Elife. 2019 Jul 11;8. pii: 45916. doi: 10.7554/eLife.45916. PubMed 31294692.
Backbone
  Vector backbone: cDNA3.23
  Vector type: Mammalian Expression
Growth in bacteria
  Bacterial resistance: Ampicillin, 100 μg/mL
  Growth temperature: 37°C
  Growth strain: DH5alpha
  Copy number: High Copy
Gene/Insert
  Gene/Insert name: Rab33BQL-BirA*-HA-MAO
  Species: H. sapiens (human)
  Entrez Gene: RAB33B (a.k.a. SMC2)
  Cloning method: Restriction Enzyme; 5′ cloning site Unknown (unknown if destroyed); 3′ cloning site Unknown (unknown if destroyed)
Terms and licenses: Academic/Nonprofit Terms; Industry Terms: Not Available to Industry
Depositor comments: Please visit https://www.biorxiv.org/content/10.1101/553206v2 for bioRxiv preprint.
How to cite: JB26 was a gift from Sean Munro (Addgene plasmid # 128920 ; http://n2t.net/addgene:128920 ; RRID:Addgene_128920)
