[The description below was written by a language model from this plasmid's Addgene catalogue record and pLannotate feature annotations shown in this document.]
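Description:
JB26 is a 7,272-nt mammalian expression plasmid built on a backbone recorded as "cDNA3.23", whose feature layout resembles the pcDNA3 family. It is propagated in E. coli through a high-copy ColE1/pUC-type origin and selected with ampicillin via the AmpR (β-lactamase) gene. An f1 origin is also present. For selection in mammalian cells, the backbone carries a neomycin phosphotransferase gene driven by the SV40 early promoter and terminated by an SV40 polyadenylation signal. Small annotated fragments, such as the truncated HIV-1 LTR, ble, lacI and bom pieces, appear to be backbone remnants or annotation matches rather than functional parts.

The payload is a single fusion open reading frame placed downstream of the CMV immediate-early enhancer and promoter, with a T7 promoter just upstream of it, and terminated by the bovine growth hormone polyadenylation signal. The insert, named Rab33BQL-BirA*-HA-MAO, begins with human RAB33B. The "QL" designation suggests the glutamine-to-leucine substitution conventionally used to lock small GTPases in the GTP-bound state, although the record does not specify the mutation. This is followed by BirA(R118G), the promiscuous E. coli biotin ligase used for BioID. An HA epitope tag comes next according to the insert name, though it is not separately annotated in the feature table. The fusion ends with a C-terminal fragment of human monoamine oxidase A, which serves as a mitochondrial targeting anchor.

Together these parts relocalise the GTPase to mitochondria, where the attached ligase biotinylates nearby proteins. This allows candidate RAB33B interactors to be identified in living cells by proximity labelling, away from the protein's normal Golgi environment.
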