Features (pLannotate 1.2.2; 22 found; start..end, strand, type, name):
     28..80      -  misc_feature   bom (fragment): basis of mobility region from pBR322
    235..614     +  enhancer       CMV enhancer: human cytomegalovirus immediate early enhancer
    615..818     +  promoter       CMV promoter: human cytomegalovirus (CMV) immediate early promoter
    814..847     +  LTR            5' LTR (truncated) (fragment): truncated 5' long terminal repeat (LTR) from HIV-1
    863..881     +  promoter       T7 promoter: promoter for bacteriophage T7 RNA polymerase
    919..1596    +  CDS            RAB33B: RB33B_HUMAN - Experimental evidence at protein level: Swiss-Prot protein existence level 1. Protein transport. Acts, in coordination with RAB6A, to regulate intra-Golgi retrograde trafficking. It is involved in autophagy, acting as a modulator of autophagosome formation. From Homo sapiens (Human).
   1627..2586    +  CDS            BirA(R118G): promiscuous R118G mutant of the E. coli biotin protein ligase (Cronan, 2005) also known as BirA* or BioID
   2653..2793    +  CDS            MAOA (fragment): AOFA_HUMAN - Experimental evidence at protein level: Swiss-Prot protein existence level 1. Catalyzes the oxidative deamination of biogenic and xenobiotic amines and has important functions in the metabolism of neuroactive and vasoactive amines in the central nervous system and peripheral tissues. MAOA preferentially oxidizes biogenic amines such as 5-hydroxytryptamine (5-HT), norepinephrine and epinephrine. From Homo sapiens (Human).
   2869..3093    +  polyA_signal   bGH poly(A) signal: bovine growth hormone polyadenylation signal
   3097..3118    +  promoter       SV40 promoter (fragment): SV40 enhancer and early promoter
   3139..3567    +  rep_origin     f1 ori (sequence partly withheld): f1 bacteriophage origin of replication; arrow indicates direction of (+) strand synthesis
   3581..3910    +  promoter       SV40 promoter: SV40 enhancer and early promoter
   3977..4768    +  CDS            neo: KKA2_KLEPN - Also known as kan, nptII. Experimental evidence at protein level: Swiss-Prot protein existence level 1. Resistance to kanamycin, neomycin, paromomycin, ribostamycin, butirosin and gentamicin B. From Klebsiella pneumoniae.
   4792..4950    +  CDS            ble (fragment): BLE_KLEPN - Experimental evidence at protein level: Swiss-Prot protein existence level 1. Binding protein with a strong affinity to the bleomycin family of antibiotics. Binds to CL990; an antimitotic-antibiotic compound. From Klebsiella pneumoniae.
   4945..5066    +  polyA_signal   SV40 poly(A) signal: SV40 polyadenylation signal
   5139..5155    -  protein_bind   lac operator: The lac repressor binds to the lac operator to inhibit transcription in E. coli. This inhibition can be relieved by adding lactose or isopropyl-β-D-thiogalactopyranoside (IPTG). lac repressor encoded by lacI
   5163..5193    -  promoter       lac promoter: promoter for the E. coli lac operon
   5208..5229    -  protein_bind   CAP binding site: CAP binding activates transcription in the presence of cAMP. E. coli catabolite activator protein
   5242..5334    -  CDS            lacI (fragment): lac repressor; lacI; The lac repressor binds to the lac operator to inhibit transcription in E. coli. This inhibition can be relieved by adding lactose or isopropyl-β-D-thiogalactopyranoside (IPTG).
   5517..6105    -  rep_origin     ori: high-copy-number ColE1/pMB1/pBR322/pUC origin of replication
   6276..7136    -  CDS            AmpR: β-lactamase; bla; confers resistance to ampicillin, carbenicillin, and related antibiotics
   7137..7241    -  promoter       AmpR promoter: bla
>Addgene plasmid #128920 | JB26 | addgene full sequence | sequence record 254229 | Addgene NGS Result
GACGGATCGGGAGATCTCCCGATCCCCTATGGTGCACTCTCAGTACAATCTGCTCTGATGCCGCATAGTT
AAGCCAGTATCTGCTCCCTGCTTGTGTGTTGGAGGTCGCTGAGTAGTGCGCGAGCAAAATTTAAGCTACA
ACAAGGCAAGGCTTGACCGACAATTGCATGAAGAATCTGCTTAGGGTTAGGCGTTTTGCGCTGCTTCGCG
ATGTACGGGCCAGATATACGCGTTGACATTGATTATTGACTAGTTATTAATAGTAATCAATTACGGGGTC
ATTAGTTCATAGCCCATATATGGAGTTCCGCGTTACATAACTTACGGTAAATGGCCCGCCTGGCTGACCG
CCCAACGACCCCCGCCCATTGACGTCAATAATGACGTATGTTCCCATAGTAACGCCAATAGGGACTTTCC
ATTGACGTCAATGGGTGGAGTATTTACGGTAAACTGCCCACTTGGCAGTACATCAAGTGTATCATATGCC
AAGTACGCCCCCTATTGACGTCAATGACGGTAAATGGCCCGCCTGGCATTATGCCCAGTACATGACCTTA
TGGGACTTTCCTACTTGGCAGTACATCTACGTATTAGTCATCGCTATTACCATGGTGATGCGGTTTTGGC
AGTACATCAATGGGCGTGGATAGCGGTTTGACTCACGGGGATTTCCAAGTCTCCACCCCATTGACGTCAA
TGGGAGTTTGTTTTGGCACCAAAATCAACGGGACTTTCCAAAATGTCGTAACAACTCCGCCCCATTGACG
CAAATGGGCGGTAGGCGTGTACGGTGGGAGGTCTATATAAGCAGAGCTCTCTGGCTAACTAGAGAACCCA
CTGCTTACTGGCTTATCGAAATTAATACGACTCACTATAGGGAGACCCAAGCTGGCTAGCAAGCTTACCG
GTGGGGGAATGGCTGAGGAGATGGAGTCGTCGCTCGAGGCAAGCTTTTCGTCCAGCGGGGCAGTGTCAGG
GGCCTCAGGGTTTTTGCCTCCTGCCCGCTCCCGCATCTTCAAGATAATCGTGATCGGCGACTCCAATGTG
GGCAAGACATGCCTGACCTACCGCTTCTGCGCTGGCCGCTTCCCCGACCGCACCGAGGCCACGATAGGGG
TGGATTTCCGAGAACGAGCGGTGGAGATTGATGGGGAGCGCATCAAGATCCAGCTATGGGACACAGCAGG
ACTAGAACGATTCAGAAAGAGCATGGTTCAGCACTACTACAGAAATGTACATGCTGTTGTCTTCGTGTAT
GATATGACCAACATGGCTAGTTTTCATAGCCTACCATCTTGGATAGAAGAATGCAAACAACATTTGCTAG
CCAATGATATACCACGGATTCTTGTTGGAAATAAATGTGACTTGAGAAGTGCCATACAGGTACCCACAGA
CTTGGCACAAAAATTTGCTGACACACACAGTATGCCTTTGTTTGAAACGTCTGCTAAAAACCCCAATGAT
AATGACCATGTGGAAGCTATATTTATGACCTTGGCTCATAAGCTTAAGAGCCACAAACCATTAATGCTTA
GTCAGCCCCCTGATAATGGAATTATCCTGAAGCCTGAACCAAAGCCTGCAATGACGGAATTCGGAGCCGG
AGCTGGTACCATGGACAAGGACAACACCGTGCCCCTGAAGCTGATCGCCCTGCTGGCCAACGGCGAGTTC
CACTCTGGCGAGCAGCTGGGAGAGACCCTGGGAATGAGCAGAGCCGCCATCAACAAGCACATCCAGACAC
TGAGAGACTGGGGAGTGGACGTGTTCACCGTGCCTGGCAAGGGCTACAGCCTGCCTGAGCCTATCCAGCT
GCTGAACGCCAAGCAGATCCTGGGACAGCTGGATGGCGGAAGCGTGGCCGTGCTGCCTGTGATCGACTCC
ACCAATCAGTACCTGCTGGACAGAATCGGAGAGCTGAAGTCCGGCGACGCCTGCATCGCCGAGTACCAGC
AGGCTGGCAGAGGAGGCAGAGGACGGAAGTGGTTCAGCCCATTCGGAGCCAACCTGTACCTGTCCATGTT
CTGGAGACTGGAGCAGGGACCTGCTGCTGCCATCGGACTGAGTCTGGTGATCGGAATCGTGATGGCCGAG
GTGCTGAGAAAGCTGGGAGCCGACAAGGTGAGAGTGAAGTGGCCTAATGACCTGTACCTCCAGGACCGCA
AGCTGGCTGGCATCCTGGTGGAGCTGACAGGCAAGACAGGCGATGCCGCTCAGATCGTGATCGGAGCCGG
AATCAACATGGCCATGAGAAGAGTGGAGGAGAGCGTGGTGAACCAGGGCTGGATCACCCTGCAGGAGGCT
GGCATCAACCTGGACCGGAACACCCTGGCCGCCATGCTGATCAGAGAGCTGAGAGCCGCTCTGGAGCTGT
TCGAGCAGGAGGGACTGGCTCCTTACCTGAGCAGATGGGAGAAGCTGGACAACTTCATCAACAGACCTGT
GAAGCTGATCATCGGCGACAAGGAAATCTTCGGCATCTCCAGAGGAATCGACAAGCAGGGAGCTCTGCTG
CTGGAGCAGGACGGAATCATCAAGCCCTGGATGGGCGGAGAAATCTCCCTGAGAAGCGCAGAGAAGGGAT
CCGTCGACGGAGCCGGTGCTGGCGCATACCCCTACGACGTGCCCGACTACGCAGGCTCCGCAGTTCCAGC
GGTAGAAATCACCCACACCTTCTGGGAAAGGAACCTGCCCTCTGTTTCTGGCCTGCTGAAGATCATTGGA
TTTTCCACATCAGTAACTGCCCTGGGGTTTGTGCTGTACAAATACAAGCTCCTGCCACGGTCTTGACCCG
GGGATATCCAGCACAGTGGCGGCCGCTCGAGTCTAGAGGGCCCGTTTAAACCCGCTGATCAGCCTCGACT
GTGCCTTCTAGTTGCCAGCCATCTGTTGTTTGCCCCTCCCCCGTGCCTTCCTTGACCCTGGAAGGTGCCA
CTCCCACTGTCCTTTCCTAATAAAATGAGGAAATTGCATCGCATTGTCTGAGTAGGTGTCATTCTATTCT
GGGGGGTGGGGTGGGGCAGGACAGCAAGGGGGAGGATTGGGAAGACAATAGCAGGCATGCTGGGGATGCG
GTGGGCTCTATGGCTTCTGAGGCGGAAAGAACCAGCTGGGGCTCTAGGGGGTATCCCC
[124 nt withheld, positions 3139-3262]
C
[91 nt withheld, positions 3264-3354]
A
[49 nt withheld, positions 3356-3404]
CCTTTGACGTTGGAGTCCACGTTCTTT
[37 nt withheld, positions 3432-3468]
ACCCTATCTCGGTCTATTCTTTTGATTTATAAGGGATTTTGCCGATTTCGGCCTATTGGTTAAAAAATGA
GCTGATTTAACAAAAATTTAACGCGAATTAATTCTGTGGAATGTGTGTCAGTTAGGGTGTGGAAAGTCCC
CAGGCTCCCCAGCAGGCAGAAGTATGCAAAGCATGCATCTCAATTAGTCAGCAACCAGGTGTGGAAAGTC
CCCAGGCTCCCCAGCAGGCAGAAGTATGCAAAGCATGCATCTCAATTAGTCAGCAACCATAGTCCCGCCC
CTAACTCCGCCCATCCCGCCCCTAACTCCGCCCAGTTCCGCCCATTCTCCGCCCCATGGCTGACTAATTT
TTTTTATTTATGCAGAGGCCGAGGCCGCCTCTGCCTCTGAGCTATTCCAGAAGTAGTGAGGAGGCTTTTT
TGGAGGCCTAGGCTTTTGCAAAAAGCTCCCGGGAGCTTGTATATCCATTTTCGGATCTGATCAAGAGACA
GGATGAGGATCGTTTCGCATGATTGAACAAGATGGATTGCACGCAGGTTCTCCGGCCGCTTGGGTGGAGA
GGCTATTCGGCTATGACTGGGCACAACAGACAATCGGCTGCTCTGATGCCGCCGTGTTCCGGCTGTCAGC
GCAGGGGCGCCCGGTTCTTTTTGTCAAGACCGACCTGTCCGGTGCCCTGAATGAACTGCAGGACGAGGCA
GCGCGGCTATCGTGGCTGGCCACGACGGGCGTTCCTTGCGCAGCTGTGCTCGACGTTGTCACTGAAGCGG
GAAGGGACTGGCTGCTATTGGGCGAAGTGCCGGGGCAGGATCTCCTGTCATCTCACCTTGCTCCTGCCGA
GAAAGTATCCATCATGGCTGATGCAATGCGGCGGCTGCATACGCTTGATCCGGCTACCTGCCCATTCGAC
CACCAAGCGAAACATCGCATCGAGCGAGCACGTACTCGGATGGAAGCCGGTCTTGTCGATCAGGATGATC
TGGACGAAGAGCATCAGGGGCTCGCGCCAGCCGAACTGTTCGCCAGGCTCAAGGCGCGCATGCCCGACGG
CGAGGATCTCGTCGTGACCCATGGCGATGCCTGCTTGCCGAATATCATGGTGGAAAATGGCCGCTTTTCT
GGATTCATCGACTGTGGCCGGCTGGGTGTGGCGGACCGCTATCAGGACATAGCGTTGGCTACCCGTGATA
TTGCTGAAGAGCTTGGCGGCGAATGGGCTGACCGCTTCCTCGTGCTTTACGGTATCGCCGCTCCCGATTC
GCAGCGCATCGCCTTCTATCGCCTTCTTGACGAGTTCTTCTGAGCGGGACTCTGGGGTTCGAAATGACCG
ACCAAGCGACGCCCAACCTGCCATCACGAGATTTCGATTCCACCGCCGCCTTCTATGAAAGGTTGGGCTT
CGGAATCGTTTTCCGGGACGCCGGCTGGATGATCCTCCAGCGCGGGGATCTCATGCTGGAGTTCTTCGCC
CACCCCAACTTGTTTATTGCAGCTTATAATGGTTACAAATAAAGCAATAGCATCACAAATTTCACAAATA
AAGCATTTTTTTCACTGCATTCTAGTTGTGGTTTGTCCAAACTCATCAATGTATCTTATCATGTCTGTAT
ACCGTCGACCTCTAGCTAGAGCTTGGCGTAATCATGGTCATAGCTGTTTCCTGTGTGAAATTGTTATCCG
CTCACAATTCCACACAACATACGAGCCGGAAGCATAAAGTGTAAAGCCTGGGGTGCCTAATGAGTGAGCT
AACTCACATTAATTGCGTTGCGCTCACTGCCCGCTTTCCAGTCGGGAAACCTGTCGTGCCAGCTGCATTA
ATGAATCGGCCAACGCGCGGGGAGAGGCGGTTTGCGTATTGGGCGCTCTTCCGCTTCCTCGCTCACTGAC
TCGCTGCGCTCGGTCGTTCGGCTGCGGCGAGCGGTATCAGCTCACTCAAAGGCGGTAATACGGTTATCCA
CAGAATCAGGGGATAACGCAGGAAAGAACATGTGAGCAAAAGGCCAGCAAAAGGCCAGGAACCGTAAAAA
GGCCGCGTTGCTGGCGTTTTTCCATAGGCTCCGCCCCCCTGACGAGCATCACAAAAATCGACGCTCAAGT
CAGAGGTGGCGAAACCCGACAGGACTATAAAGATACCAGGCGTTTCCCCCTGGAAGCTCCCTCGTGCGCT
CTCCTGTTCCGACCCTGCCGCTTACCGGATACCTGTCCGCCTTTCTCCCTTCGGGAAGCGTGGCGCTTTC
TCATAGCTCACGCTGTAGGTATCTCAGTTCGGTGTAGGTCGTTCGCTCCAAGCTGGGCTGTGTGCACGAA
CCCCCCGTTCAGCCCGACCGCTGCGCCTTATCCGGTAACTATCGTCTTGAGTCCAACCCGGTAAGACACG
ACTTATCGCCACTGGCAGCAGCCACTGGTAACAGGATTAGCAGAGCGAGGTATGTAGGCGGTGCTACAGA
GTTCTTGAAGTGGTGGCCTAACTACGGCTACACTAGAAGAACAGTATTTGGTATCTGCGCTCTGCTGAAG
CCAGTTACCTTCGGAAAAAGAGTTGGTAGCTCTTGATCCGGCAAACAAACCACCGCTGGTAGCGGTGGTT
TTTTTGTTTGCAAGCAGCAGATTACGCGCAGAAAAAAAGGATCTCAAGAAGATCCTTTGATCTTTTCTAC
GGGGTCTGACGCTCAGTGGAACGAAAACTCACGTTAAGGGATTTTGGTCATGAGATTATCAAAAAGGATC
TTCACCTAGATCCTTTTAAATTAAAAATGAAGTTTTAAATCAATCTAAAGTATATATGAGTAAACTTGGT
CTGACAGTTACCAATGCTTAATCAGTGAGGCACCTATCTCAGCGATCTGTCTATTTCGTTCATCCATAGT
TGCCTGACTCCCCGTCGTGTAGATAACTACGATACGGGAGGGCTTACCATCTGGCCCCAGTGCTGCAATG
ATACCGCGAGACCCACGCTCACCGGCTCCAGATTTATCAGCAATAAACCAGCCAGCCGGAAGGGCCGAGC
GCAGAAGTGGTCCTGCAACTTTATCCGCCTCCATCCAGTCTATTAATTGTTGCCGGGAAGCTAGAGTAAG
TAGTTCGCCAGTTAATAGTTTGCGCAACGTTGTTGCCATTGCTACAGGCATCGTGGTGTCACGCTCGTCG
TTTGGTATGGCTTCATTCAGCTCCGGTTCCCAACGATCAAGGCGAGTTACATGATCCCCCATGTTGTGCA
AAAAAGCGGTTAGCTCCTTCGGTCCTCCGATCGTTGTCAGAAGTAAGTTGGCCGCAGTGTTATCACTCAT
GGTTATGGCAGCACTGCATAATTCTCTTACTGTCATGCCATCCGTAAGATGCTTTTCTGTGACTGGTGAG
TACTCAACCAAGTCATTCTGAGAATAGTGTATGCGGCGACCGAGTTGCTCTTGCCCGGCGTCAATACGGG
ATAATACCGCGCCACATAGCAGAACTTTAAAAGTGCTCATCATTGGAAAACGTTCTTCGGGGCGAAAACT
CTCAAGGATCTTACCGCTGTTGAGATCCAGTTCGATGTAACCCACTCGTGCACCCAACTGATCTTCAGCA
TCTTTTACTTTCACCAGCGTTTCTGGGTGAGCAAAAACAGGAAGGCAAAATGCCGCAAAAAAGGGAATAA
GGGCGACACGGAAATGTTGAATACTCATACTCTTCCTTTTTCAATATTATTGAAGCATTTATCAGGGTTA
TTGTCTCATGAGCGGATACATATTTGAATGTATTTAGAAAAATAAACAAATAGGGGTTCCGCGCACATTT
CCCCGAAAAGTGCCACCTGACGTC
